Addgene plasmid #116810: pHAGE-CDC42BPB__RGS6
Purpose: Lentiviral expression of CDC42BPB__RGS6 fusion
Depositing lab: Gordon Mills & Kenneth Scott. Depositing organization: Baylor College of Medicine. Publication: Systematic Functional Annotation of Somatic Mutations in Cancer. Ng PK, Li J, Jeong KJ, Shao S, Chen H, Tsang YH, Sengupta S, Wang Z, Bhavana VH, Tran R, Soewito S, Minussi DC, Moreno D, Kong K, Dogruluk T, Lu H, Gao J, Tokheim C, Zhou DC, Johnson AM, Zeng J, Ip CKM, Ju Z, Wester M, Yu S, Li Y, Vellano CP, Schultz N, Karchin R, Ding L, Lu Y, Cheung LWT, Chen K, Shaw KR, Meric-Bernstam F, Scott KL, Yi S, Sahni N, Liang H, Mills GB. Cancer Cell. 2018 Mar 12;33(3):450-462.e10. doi: 10.1016/j.ccell.2018.01.021. PubMed 29533785.
Backbone
  Vector backbone: pHAGE
  Vector type: Lentiviral
Growth in bacteria
  Bacterial resistance: Ampicillin, 100 μg/mL
  Growth temperature: 37°C
  Growth strain: Stbl3
  Copy number: High Copy
Gene/Insert
  Gene/Insert name: CDC42BPB__RGS6
  Species: H. sapiens (human)
  Cloning method: Gateway Cloning
Terms and licenses: Academic/Nonprofit Terms; Industry Terms: Not Available to Industry
How to cite: pHAGE-CDC42BPB__RGS6 was a gift from Gordon Mills & Kenneth Scott (Addgene plasmid # 116810 ; http://n2t.net/addgene:116810 ; RRID:Addgene_116810)
