[The description below was written by a language model from this plasmid's Addgene catalogue record and pLannotate feature annotations shown in this document.]
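Description:
pHAGE-CDC42BPB__RGS6 is an HIV-1-based lentiviral expression plasmid built on the pHAGE backbone and carrying a human CDC42BPB–RGS6 gene fusion, introduced by Gateway cloning. In bacteria it is maintained through a high-copy ColE1/pUC-type origin and selected with ampicillin via the β-lactamase gene. The viral portion contains a truncated 5' LTR, the Ψ packaging signal with a short gag fragment, the Rev response element for Rev-dependent nuclear export of the genomic RNA, the cPPT/CTS element, and a ΔU3 self-inactivating 3' LTR. Packaging functions are therefore supplied in trans, and the integrated provirus lacks LTR promoter activity.

Between the LTRs, the strong constitutive EF-1α promoter drives the insert, which sits between attB1 and attB2 recombination sites. The annotation tool labels this roughly 0.9 kb open reading frame as a DMPK fragment. This most likely reflects homology between the CDC42BPB (MRCK-beta) kinase region and the related DMPK kinase rather than a different gene, and no RGS6-derived segment is separately annotated. A V5 epitope tag lies downstream of attB2, but the record does not say whether it is read in frame with the fusion. An EMCV IRES then allows translation of puromycin N-acetyltransferase from the same transcript, so transduced mammalian cells can be selected with puromycin. A WPRE enhances transcript stability and expression. Remaining features, such as lac regulatory elements and SV40 fragments, are backbone remnants. The construct was deposited alongside a study on systematic functional annotation of somatic alterations in cancer, and its stated purpose is lentiviral expression of this fusion.
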