Features (pLannotate 1.2.2; 28 found; start..end, strand, type, name):
    377..634     +  LTR            5' LTR (truncated): truncated 5' long terminal repeat (LTR) from HIV-1
    681..806     +  misc_feature   HIV-1 Ψ: packaging signal of human immunodeficiency virus type 1
    790..1128    +  CDS            HIV-1 gag (fragment): gag protein from human immunodeficiency virus 1; gag
   1303..1536    +  misc_feature   RRE: The Rev response element (RRE) of HIV-1 allows for Rev-dependent mRNA export from the nucleus to the cytoplasm.
   1913..2013    +  CDS            Rev (fragment): human immunodeficiency virus 1 (HIV-1) Rev protein; rev; enhances nuclear export of unspliced and incompletely spliced viral mRNAs
   2058..2175    +  misc_feature   cPPT/CTS: central polypurine tract and central termination sequence of HIV-1
   2223..3401    +  promoter       EF-1α promoter: strong constitutive promoter for human elongation factor EF-1α
   3422..3439    +  protein_bind   attB1 (fragment): mutant version of attB; core recombination site for the Gateway® BP reaction BP Clonase™
   3445..4347    +  CDS            DMPK (fragment): DMPK_HUMAN - Also known as DM1PK, MDPK. Experimental evidence at protein level: Swiss-Prot protein existence level 1. Non-receptor serine/threonine protein kinase which is necessary for the maintenance of skeletal muscle structure and function. May play a role in myocyte differentiation and survival by regulating the integrity of the nuclear envelope and the expression of muscle-specific genes. May also phosphorylate PPP1R12A and inhibit the myosin phosphatase activity to regulate myosin phosphorylation. Also critical to the modulation of cardiac contractility and to the maintenance of proper
   4339..4359    -  protein_bind   attB2: mutant version of attB; core recombination site for the Gateway® BP reaction BP Clonase™
   4418..4436    -  protein_bind   attB4 (fragment): mutant version of attB; core recombination site for the Gateway® BP reaction BP Clonase™
   4492..4533    +  CDS            V5 tag: epitope tag from simian virus 5
   4659..5121    +  misc_feature   IRES: internal ribosome entry site (IRES) of the encephalomyocarditis virus (EMCV)
   5135..5732    +  CDS            PuroR (fragment): puromycin N-acetyltransferase; pac from Streptomyces; confers resistance to puromycin
   5748..6336    +  misc_feature   WPRE: woodchuck hepatitis virus posttranscriptional regulatory element
   6344..6409    +  CDS            nef (fragment): NEF_HV1Z2 - Experimental evidence at protein level: Swiss-Prot protein existence level 1. Extracellular Nef protein targets CD4(+) T-lymphocytes for apoptosis by interacting with CXCR4 surface receptors. From Human immunodeficiency virus type 1 group M subtype D (isolate Z2/CDC-Z34) (HIV-1).
   6411..6644    +  LTR            3' LTR (ΔU3): self-inactivating 3' long terminal repeat (LTR) from HIV-1
   6849..6953    +  promoter       AmpR promoter: bla
   6954..7814    +  CDS            AmpR: β-lactamase; bla; confers resistance to ampicillin, carbenicillin, and related antibiotics
   7985..8573    +  rep_origin     ori: high-copy-number ColE1/pMB1/pBR322/pUC origin of replication
   8756..8810    +  CDS            lacI (fragment): lac repressor; lacI; The lac repressor binds to the lac operator to inhibit transcription in E. coli. This inhibition can be relieved by adding lactose or isopropyl-β-D-thiogalactopyranoside (IPTG).
   8816..8909    +  rep_origin     SV40 ori (fragment): SV40 origin of replication
   8934..8971    +  CDS            lacI (fragment): lac repressor; lacI; The lac repressor binds to the lac operator to inhibit transcription in E. coli. This inhibition can be relieved by adding lactose or isopropyl-β-D-thiogalactopyranoside (IPTG).
   8984..9005    +  protein_bind   CAP binding site: CAP binding activates transcription in the presence of cAMP. E. coli catabolite activator protein
   9020..9050    +  promoter       lac promoter: promoter for the E. coli lac operon
   9058..9074    +  protein_bind   lac operator: The lac repressor binds to the lac operator to inhibit transcription in E. coli. This inhibition can be relieved by adding lactose or isopropyl-β-D-thiogalactopyranoside (IPTG). lac repressor encoded by lacI
   9108..9191    +  polyA_signal   SV40 poly(A) signal (fragment): SV40 polyadenylation signal
   9358..329     +  CDS            nef (fragment) (across the origin): NEF_HV1BR - Experimental evidence at protein level: Swiss-Prot protein existence level 1. Extracellular Nef protein targets CD4(+) T-lymphocytes for apoptosis by interacting with CXCR4 surface receptors (PubMed:14990729). From Human immunodeficiency virus type 1 group M subtype B (isolate BRU/LAI) (HIV-1).
>Addgene plasmid #116810 | pHAGE-CDC42BPB__RGS6 | addgene full sequence | sequence record 241774 | Addgene NGS Result
TGGAAGGGCTAATTCACTCCCAAAGAAGACAAGATATCCTTGATCTGTGGATCTACCACACACAAGGCTA
CTTCCCTGATTAGCAGAACTACACACCAGGGCCAGGGGTCAGATATCCACTGACCTTTGGATGGTGCTAC
AAGCTAGTACCAGTTGAGCCAGATAAGGTAGAAGAGGCCAATAAAGGAGAGAACACCAGCTTGTTACACC
CTGTGAGCCTGCATGGGATGGATGACCCGGAGAGAGAAGTGTTAGAGTGGAGGTTTGACAGCCGCCTAGC
ATTTCATCACGTGGCCCGAGAGCTGCATCCGGAGTACTTCAAGAACTGCTGATATCGAGCTTGCTACAAG
GGACTTTCCGCTGGGGACTTTCCAGGGAGGCGTGGCCTGGGCGGGACTGGGGAGTGGCGAGCCCTCAGAT
CCTGCATATAAGCAGCTGCTTTTTGCCTGTACTGGGTCTCTCTGGTTAGACCAGATCTGAGCCTGGGAGC
TCTCTGGCTAACTAGGGAACCCACTGCTTAAGCCTCAATAAAGCTTGCCTTGAGTGCTTCAAGTAGTGTG
TGCCCGTCTGTTGTGTGACTCTGGTAACTAGAGATCCCTCAGACCCTTTTAGTCAGTGTGGAAAATCTCT
AGCAGTGGCGCCCGAACAGGGACTTGAAAGCGAAAGGGAAACCAGAGGAGCTCTCTCGACGCAGGACTCG
GCTTGCTGAAGCGCGCACGGCAAGAGGCGAGGGGCGGCGACTGGTGAGTACGCCAAAAATTTTGACTAGC
GGAGGCTAGAAGGAGAGAGATGGGTGCGAGAGCGTCAGTATTAAGCGGGGGAGAATTAGATCGCGATGGG
AAAAAATTCGGTTAAGGCCAGGGGGAAAGAAAAAATATAAATTAAAACATATAGTATGGGCAAGCAGGGA
GCTAGAACGATTCGCAGTTAATCCTGGCCTGTTAGAAACATCAGAAGGCTGTAGACAAATACTGGGACAG
CTACAACCATCCCTTCAGACAGGATCAGAAGAACTTAGATCATTATATAATACAGTAGCAACCCTCTATT
GTGTGCATCAAAGGATAGAGATAAAAGACACCAAGGAAGCTTTAGACAAGATAGAGGAAGAGCAAAACAA
AAGTAAGACCACCGCACAGCAAGCGGCCGGCCGCTGATCTTCAGACCTGGAGGAGGAGATATGAGGGACA
ATTGGAGAAGTGAATTATATAAATATAAAGTAGTAAAAATTGAACCATTAGGAGTAGCACCCACCAAGGC
AAAGAGAAGAGTGGTGCAGAGAGAAAAAAGAGCAGTGGGAATAGGAGCTTTGTTCCTTGGGTTCTTGGGA
GCAGCAGGAAGCACTATGGGCGCAGCGTCAATGACGCTGACGGTACAGGCCAGACAATTATTGTCTGGTA
TAGTGCAGCAGCAGAACAATTTGCTGAGGGCTATTGAGGCGCAACAGCATCTGTTGCAACTCACAGTCTG
GGGCATCAAGCAGCTCCAGGCAAGAATCCTGGCTGTGGAAAGATACCTAAAGGATCAACAGCTCCTGGGG
ATTTGGGGTTGCTCTGGAAAACTCATTTGCACCACTGCTGTGCCTTGGAATGCTAGTTGGAGTAATAAAT
CTCTGGAACAGATTTGGAATCACACGACCTGGATGGAGTGGGACAGAGAAATTAACAATTACACAAGCTT
AATACACTCCTTAATTGAAGAATCGCAAAACCAGCAAGAAAAGAATGAACAAGAATTATTGGAATTAGAT
AAATGGGCAAGTTTGTGGAATTGGTTTAACATAACAAATTGGCTGTGGTATATAAAATTATTCATAATGA
TAGTAGGAGGCTTGGTAGGTTTAAGAATAGTTTTTGCTGTACTTTCTATAGTGAATAGAGTTAGGCAGGG
ATATTCACCATTATCGTTTCAGACCCACCTCCCAACCCCGAGGGGACCCGACAGGCCCGAAGGAATAGAA
GAAGAAGGTGGAGAGAGAGACAGAGACAGATCCATTCGATTAGTGAACGGATCTCGACGGTATCGCCGAA
TTCACAAATGGCAGTATTCATCCACAATTTTAAAAGAAAAGGGGGGATTGGGGGGTACAGTGCAGGGGAA
AGAATAGTAGACATAATAGCAACAGACATACAAACTAAAGAATTACAAAAACAAATTACAAAAATTCAAA
ATTTTCGGGTTTATTACAGGGACAGCAGAGATCCAGTTTGGACTAGTCGTGAGGCTCCGGTGCCCGTCAG
TGGGCAGAGCGCACATCGCCCACAGTCCCCGAGAAGTTGGGGGGAGGGGTCGGCAATTGAACCGGTGCCT
AGAGAAGGTGGCGCGGGGTAAACTGGGAAAGTGATGTCGTGTACTGGCTCCGCCTTTTTCCCGAGGGTGG
GGGAGAACCGTATATAAGTGCAGTAGTCGCCGTGAACGTTCTTTTTCGCAACGGGTTTGCCGCCAGAACA
CAGGTAAGTGCCGTGTGTGGTTCCCGCGGGCCTGGCCTCTTTACGGGTTATGGCCCTTGCGTGCCTTGAA
TTACTTCCACCTGGCTGCAGTACGTGATTCTTGATCCCGAGCTTCGGGTTGGAAGTGGGTGGGAGAGTTC
GAGGCCTTGCGCTTAAGGAGCCCCTTCGCCTCGTGCTTGAGTTGAGGCCTGGCCTGGGCGCTGGGGCCGC
CGCGTGCGAATCTGGTGGCACCTTCGCGCCTGTCTCGCTGCTTTCGATAAGTCTCTAGCCATTTAAAATT
TTTGATGACCTGCTGCGACGCTTTTTTTCTGGCAAGATAGTCTTGTAAATGCGGGCCAAGATCTGCACAC
TGGTATTTCGGTTTTTGGGGCCGCGGGCGGCGACGGGGCCCGTGCGTCCCAGCGCACATGTTCGGCGAGG
CGGGGCCTGCGAGCGCGGCCACCGAGAATCGGACGGGGGTAGTCTCAAGCTGGCCGGCCTGCTCTGGTGC
CTGGCCTCGCGCCGCCGTGTATCGCCCCGCCCTGGGCGGCAAGGCTGGCCCGGTCGGCACCAGTTGCGTG
AGCGGAAAGATGGCCGCTTCCCGGCCCTGCTGCAGGGAGCTCAAAATGGAGGACGCGGCGCTCGGGAGAG
CGGGCGGGTGAGTCACCCACACAAAGGAAAAGGGCCTTTCCGTCCTCAGCCGTCGCTTCATGTGACTCCA
CGGAGTACCGGGCGCCGTCCAGGCACCTCGATTAGTTCTCGAGCTTTTGGAGTACGTCGTCTTTAGGTTG
GGGGGAGGGGTTTTATGCGATGGAGTTTCCCCACACTGAGTGGGTGGAGACTGAAGTTAGGCCAGCTTGG
CACTTGATGTAATTCTCCTTGGAATTTGCCCTTTTTGAGTTTGGATCTTGGTTCATTCTCAAGCCTCAGA
CAGTGGTTCAAAGTTTTTTTCTTCCATTTCAGGTGTCGTGAAGCGGCCCTGCAGATATCAACAAGTTTGT
ACAAAAAAGTTGGCATGTCGGCCAAGGTGCGGCTCAAGAAGCTGGAGCAGCTGCTCCTGGACGGGCCCTG
GCGCAACGAGAGCGCCCTGAGCGTGGAAACGCTGCTCGACGTGCTCGTCTGCCTGTACACCGAGTGCAGC
CACTCGGCCCTGCGCCGCGACAAGTACGTGGCCGAGTTCCTCGAGTGGGCTAAACCATTTACACAGCTGG
TGAAAGAAATGCAGCTTCATCGAGAAGACTTTGAAATAATTAAAGTAATTGGAAGAGGTGCTTTTGGTGA
GGTTGCTGTTGTCAAAATGAAGAATACTGAACGAATTTATGCAATGAAAATCCTCAACAAGTGGGAGATG
CTGAAAAGAGCAGAGACCGCGTGCTTCCGAGAGGAGCGCGATGTGCTGGTGAACGGCGACTGCCAGTGGA
TCACCGCGCTGCACTACGCCTTTCAGGACGAGAACCACCTGTACTTAGTCATGGATTACTATGTGGGTGG
TGATTTACTGACCCTGCTCAGCAAATTTGAAGACAAGCTTCCGGAAGATATGGCGAGGTTCTACATTGGT
GAAATGGTGCTGGCCATTGACTCCATCCATCAGCTTCATTACGTGCACAGAGACATTAAACCTGACAATG
TCCTTTTGGACGTGAATGGTCATATCCGCCTGGCTGACTTTGGATCATGTTTGAAGATGAATGATGATGG
CACTGTGCAGTCCTCCGTGGCCGTGGGCACACCTGACTACATCTCGCCGGAGATCCTGCAGGCGATGGAG
GACGGCATGGGCAAATACGGGCCTGAGTGTGACTGGTGGTCTCTGGGTGTCTGCATGTATGAGATGCTCT
ATGGAGAAACGCCGTTTTATGCGGAGTCACTCGTGGAGACCTATGGGAAGATCATGAACCATGAATCCCA
GCTTTCTTGTACAAAGTGGTTCGGAAAGTCGCTGGCGGGCAAGCGCCTCACGGGCCTGATGCAGTCCTCC
TGACACCCAACTTTTCTATACAAAGTGGTTGATATCCAGCACAGTGGCGGCCGCTCGAGTCTAGAGGGCC
CGCGGTTCGAAGGTAAGCCTATCCCTAACCCTCTCCTCGGTCTCGATTCTACGCGTACCGGTTAGTAATG
AGATCCCTCCCCCCCCCCTAACGTTACTGGCCGAAGCCGCTTGGAATAAGGCCGGTGTGCGTTTGTCTAT
ATGTTATTTTCCACCATATTGCCGTCTTTTGGCAATGTGAGGGCCCGGAAACCTGGCCCTGTCTTCTTGA
CGAGCATTCCTAGGGGTCTTTCCCCTCTCGCCAAAGGAATGCAAGGTCTGTTGAATGTCGTGAAGGAAGC
AGTTCCTCTGGAAGCTTCTTGAAGACAAACAACGTCTGTAGCGACCCTTTGCAGGCAGCGGAACCCCCCA
CCTGGCGACAGGTGCCTCTGCGGCCAAAAGCCACGTGTATAAGATACACCTGCAAAGGCGGCACAACCCC
AGTGCCACGTTGTGAGTTGGATAGTTGTGGAAAGAGTCAAATGGCTCTCCTCAAGCGTATTCAACAAGGG
GCTGAAGGATGCCCAGAAGGTACCCCATTGTATGGGATCTGATCTGGGGCCTCGGTGCACATGCTTTACA
TGTGTTTAGTCGAGGTTAAAAAAACGTCTAGGCCCCCCGAACCACGGGGACGTGGTTTTCCTTTGAAAAA
CACGATGATAATATGGCCACACATATGACCGAGTACAAGCCCACGGTGCGCCTCGCCACCCGCGACGACG
TCCCCAGGGCCGTACGCACCCTCGCCGCCGCGTTCGCCGACTACCCCGCCACGCGCCACACCGTCGATCC
GGACCGCCACATCGAGCGGGTCACCGAGCTGCAAGAACTCTTCCTCACGCGCGTCGGGCTCGACATCGGC
AAGGTGTGGGTCGCGGACGACGGCGCCGCGGTGGCGGTCTGGACCACGCCGGAGAGCGTCGAAGCGGGGG
CGGTGTTCGCCGAGATCGGCCCGCGCATGGCCGAGTTGAGCGGTTCCCGGCTGGCCGCGCAGCAACAGAT
GGAAGGCCTCCTGGCGCCGCACCGGCCCAAGGAGCCCGCGTGGTTCCTGGCCACCGTCGGCGTCTCGCCC
GACCACCAGGGCAAGGGTCTGGGCAGCGCCGTCGTGCTCCCCGGAGTGGAGGCGGCCGAGCGCGCCGGGG
TGCCCGCCTTCCTGGAGACCTCCGCGCCCCGCAACCTCCCCTTCTACGAGCGGCTCGGCTTCACCGTCAC
CGCCGACGTCGAGGTGCCCGAAGGACCGCGCACCTGGTGCATGACCCGCAAGCCCGGTGCCTAAATCGAT
AGATCCTAATCAACCTCTGGATTACAAAATTTGTGAAAGATTGACTGGTATTCTTAACTATGTTGCTCCT
TTTACGCTATGTGGATACGCTGCTTTAATGCCTTTGTATCATGCTATTGCTTCCCGTATGGCTTTCATTT
TCTCCTCCTTGTATAAATCCTGGTTGCTGTCTCTTTATGAGGAGTTGTGGCCCGTTGTCAGGCAACGTGG
CGTGGTGTGCACTGTGTTTGCTGACGCAACCCCCACTGGTTGGGGCATTGCCACCACCTGTCAGCTCCTT
TCCGGGACTTTCGCTTTCCCCCTCCCTATTGCCACGGCGGAACTCATCGCCGCCTGCCTTGCCCGCTGCT
GGACAGGGGCTCGGCTGTTGGGCACTGACAATTCCGTGGTGTTGTCGGGGAAATCATCGTCCTTTCCTTG
GCTGCTCGCCTGTGTTGCCACCTGGATTCTGCGCGGGACGTCCTTCTGCTACGTCCCTTCGGCCCTCAAT
CCAGCGGACCTTCCTTCCCGCGGCCTGCTGCCGGCTCTGCGGCCTCTTCCGCGTCTTCGCCTTCGCCCTC
AGACGAGTCGGATCTCCCTTTGGGCCGCCTCCCCGCCTGAGATCCTTTAAGACCAATGACTTACAAGGCA
GCTGTAGATCTTAGCCACTTTTTAAAAGAAAAGGGGGGACTGGAAGGGCTAATTCACTCCCAACGAAGAC
AAGATCTGCTTTTTGCTTGTACTGGGTCTCTCTGGTTAGACCAGATCTGAGCCTGGGAGCTCTCTGGCTA
ACTAGGGAACCCACTGCTTAAGCCTCAATAAAGCTTGCCTTGAGTGCTTCAAGTAGTGTGTGCCCGTCTG
TTGTGTGACTCTGGTAACTAGAGATCCCTCAGACCCTTTTAGTCAGTGTGGAAAATCTCTAGCAGTAGTA
GTTCATGTCATCTTATTATTCAGTATTTATAACTTGCAAAGAAATGAATATCAGAGAGTGAGAGGCCCGG
GTTAATTAAGGAAAGGGCTAGATCATTCTTGAAGACGAAAGGGCCTCGTGATACGCCTATTTTTATAGGT
TAATGTCATGATAATAATGGTTTCTTAGACGTCAGGTGGCACTTTTCGGGGAAATGTGCGCGGAACCCCT
ATTTGTTTATTTTTCTAAATACATTCAAATATGTATCCGCTCATGAGACAATAACCCTGATAAATGCTTC
AATAATATTGAAAAAGGAAGAGTATGAGTATTCAACATTTCCGTGTCGCCCTTATTCCCTTTTTTGCGGC
ATTTTGCCTTCCTGTTTTTGCTCACCCAGAAACGCTGGTGAAAGTAAAAGATGCTGAAGATCAGTTGGGT
GCACGAGTGGGTTACATCGAACTGGATCTCAACAGCGGTAAGATCCTTGAGAGTTTTCGCCCCGAAGAAC
GTTTTCCAATGATGAGCACTTTTAAAGTTCTGCTATGTGGCGCGGTATTATCCCGTGTTGACGCCGGGCA
AGAGCAACTCGGTCGCCGCATACACTATTCTCAGAATGACTTGGTTGAGTACTCACCAGTCACAGAAAAG
CATCTTACGGATGGCATGACAGTAAGAGAATTATGCAGTGCTGCCATAACCATGAGTGATAACACTGCGG
CCAACTTACTTCTGACAACGATCGGAGGACCGAAGGAGCTAACCGCTTTTTTGCACAACATGGGGGATCA
TGTAACTCGCCTTGATCGTTGGGAACCGGAGCTGAATGAAGCCATACCAAACGACGAGCGTGACACCACG
ATGCCTGTAGCAATGGCAACAACGTTGCGCAAACTATTAACTGGCGAACTACTTACTCTAGCTTCCCGGC
AACAATTAATAGACTGGATGGAGGCGGATAAAGTTGCAGGACCACTTCTGCGCTCGGCCCTTCCGGCTGG
CTGGTTTATTGCTGATAAATCTGGAGCCGGTGAGCGTGGGTCTCGCGGTATCATTGCAGCACTGGGGCCA
GATGGTAAGCCCTCCCGTATCGTAGTTATCTACACGACGGGGAGTCAGGCAACTATGGATGAACGAAATA
GACAGATCGCTGAGATAGGTGCCTCACTGATTAAGCATTGGTAACTGTCAGACCAAGTTTACTCATATAT
ACTTTAGATTGATTTAAAACTTCATTTTTAATTTAAAAGGATCTAGGTGAAGATCCTTTTTGATAATCTC
ATGACCAAAATCCCTTAACGTGAGTTTTCGTTCCACTGAGCGTCAGACCCCGTAGAAAAGATCAAAGGAT
CTTCTTGAGATCCTTTTTTTCTGCGCGTAATCTGCTGCTTGCAAACAAAAAAACCACCGCTACCAGCGGT
GGTTTGTTTGCCGGATCAAGAGCTACCAACTCTTTTTCCGAAGGTAACTGGCTTCAGCAGAGCGCAGATA
CCAAATACTGTTCTTCTAGTGTAGCCGTAGTTAGGCCACCACTTCAAGAACTCTGTAGCACCGCCTACAT
ACCTCGCTCTGCTAATCCTGTTACCAGTGGCTGCTGCCAGTGGCGATAAGTCGTGTCTTACCGGGTTGGA
CTCAAGACGATAGTTACCGGATAAGGCGCAGCGGTCGGGCTGAACGGGGGGTTCGTGCACACAGCCCAGC
TTGGAGCGAACGACCTACACCGAACTGAGATACCTACAGCGTGAGCTATGAGAAAGCGCCACGCTTCCCG
AAGGGAGAAAGGCGGACAGGTATCCGGTAAGCGGCAGGGTCGGAACAGGAGAGCGCACGAGGGAGCTTCC
AGGGGGAAACGCCTGGTATCTTTATAGTCCTGTCGGGTTTCGCCACCTCTGACTTGAGCGTCGATTTTTG
TGATGCTCGTCAGGGGGGCGGAGCCTATGGAAAAACGCCAGCAACGCGGCCTTTTTACGGTTCCTGGCCT
TTTGCTGGCCTTTTGCTCACATGTTCTTTCCTGCGTTATCCCCTGATTCTGTGGATAACCGTATTACCGC
CTTTGAGTGAGCTGATACCGCTCGCCGCAGCCGAACGACCGAGCGCAGCGAGTCAGTGAGCGAGGAAGCG
GAAGAGCGCCCAATACGCAAACCGCCTCTCCCCGCGCGTTGGCCGATTCATTAATGCAGCAAGCTCATGG
CTGACTAATTTTTTTTATTTATGCAGAGGCCGAGGCCGCCTCGGCCTCTGAGCTATTCCAGAAGTAGTGA
GGAGGCTTTTTTGGAGGCCTAGGCTTTTGCAAAAAGCTCCCCGTGGCACGACAGGTTTCCCGACTGGAAA
GCGGGCAGTGAGCGCAACGCAATTAATGTGAGTTAGCTCACTCATTAGGCACCCCAGGCTTTACACTTTA
TGCTTCCGGCTCGTATGTTGTGTGGAATTGTGAGCGGATAACAATTTCACACAGGAAACAGCTATGACAT
GATTACGAATTTCACAAATAAAGCATTTTTTTCACTGCATTCTAGTTGTGGTTTGTCCAAACTCATCAAT
GTATCTTATCATGTCTGGATCAACTGGATAACTCAAGCTAACCAAAATCATCCCAAACTTCCCACCCCAT
ACCCTATTACCACTGCCAATTACCTGTGGTTTCATTTACTCTAAACCTGTGATTCCTCTGAATTATTTTC
ATTTTAAAGAAATTGTATTTGTTAAATATGTACTACAAACTTAGTAGT
