>Addgene plasmid #116810 | pHAGE-CDC42BPB__RGS6 | depositor partial sequence | sequence record 219686 | insert
ATGTCGGCCAAGGTGCGGCTCAAGAAGCTGGAGCAGCTGCTCCTGGACGGGCCCTGGCGCAACGAGAGCG
CCCTGAGCGTGGAAACGCTGCTCGACGTGCTCGTCTGCCTGTACACCGAGTGCAGCCACTCGGCCCTGCG
CCGCGACAAGTACGTGGCCGAGTTCCTCGAGTGGGCTAAACCATTTACACAGCTGGTGAAAGAAATGCAG
CTTCATCGAGAAGACTTTGAAATAATTAAAGTAATTGGAAGAGGTGCTTTTGGTGAGGTTGCTGTTGTCA
AAATGAAGAATACTGAACGAATTTATGCAATGAAAATCCTCAACAAGTGGGAGATGCTGAAAAGAGCAGA
GACCGCGTGCTTCCGAGAGGAGCGCGATGTGCTGGTGAACGGCGACTGCCAGTGGATCACCGCGCTGCAC
TACGCCTTTCAGGACGAGAACCACCTGTACTTAGTCATGGATTACTATGTGGGTGGTGATTTACTGACCC
TGCTCAGCAAATTTGAAGACAAGCTTCCGGAAGATATGGCGAGGTTCTACATTGGTGAAATGGTGCTGGC
CATTGACTCCATCCATCAGCTTCATTACGTGCACAGAGACATTAAACCTGACAATGTCCTTTTGGACGTG
AATGGTCATATCCGCCTGGCTGACTTTGGATCATGTTTGAAGATGAATGATGATGGCACTGTGCAGTCCT
CCGTGGCCGTGGGCACACCTGACTACATCTCGCCGGAGATCCTGCAGGCGATGGAGGACGGCATGGGCAA
ATACGGGCCTGAGTGTGACTGGTGGTCTCTGGGTGTCTGCATGTATGAGATGCTCTATGGAGAAACGCCG
TTTTATGCGGAGTCACTCGTGGAGACCTATGGGAAGATCATGAACCATGAATCCCAGCTTTCTTGTACAA
AGTGGTTCGGAAAGTCGCTGGCGGGCAAGCGCCTCACGGGCCTGATGCAGTCCTCCTGA
